Addgene plasmid #116380: pHAGE-FGFR2-N549K
Purpose: Lentiviral expression of FGFR2 N549K
Depositing lab: Gordon Mills & Kenneth Scott. Depositing organization: Baylor College of Medicine. Publication: Systematic Functional Annotation of Somatic Mutations in Cancer. Ng PK, Li J, Jeong KJ, Shao S, Chen H, Tsang YH, Sengupta S, Wang Z, Bhavana VH, Tran R, Soewito S, Minussi DC, Moreno D, Kong K, Dogruluk T, Lu H, Gao J, Tokheim C, Zhou DC, Johnson AM, Zeng J, Ip CKM, Ju Z, Wester M, Yu S, Li Y, Vellano CP, Schultz N, Karchin R, Ding L, Lu Y, Cheung LWT, Chen K, Shaw KR, Meric-Bernstam F, Scott KL, Yi S, Sahni N, Liang H, Mills GB. Cancer Cell. 2018 Mar 12;33(3):450-462.e10. doi: 10.1016/j.ccell.2018.01.021. PubMed 29533785.
Backbone
  Vector backbone: pHAGE
  Vector type: Lentiviral
Growth in bacteria
  Bacterial resistance: Ampicillin, 100 μg/mL
  Growth temperature: 37°C
  Growth strain: Stbl3
  Copy number: High Copy
Gene/Insert
  Gene/Insert name: FGFR2
  Species: H. sapiens (human)
  Mutation: N549K
  Entrez Gene: FGFR2 (a.k.a. BBDS, BEK, BFR-1, CD332, CEK3, CFD1, ECT1, JWS, K-SAM, KGFR, TK14, TK25)
  Cloning method: Gateway Cloning
Terms and licenses: Academic/Nonprofit Terms; Industry Terms: Not Available to Industry
How to cite: pHAGE-FGFR2-N549K was a gift from Gordon Mills & Kenneth Scott (Addgene plasmid # 116380 ; http://n2t.net/addgene:116380 ; RRID:Addgene_116380)
