[The description below was written by a language model from this plasmid's Addgene catalogue record and pLannotate feature annotations shown in this document.]
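Description:
pHAGE-FGFR2-N549K is an HIV-1-based lentiviral expression plasmid of about 11 kb, built on the pHAGE backbone, that carries the human receptor tyrosine kinase FGFR2 with the N549K substitution. In bacteria it is maintained through a high-copy ColE1/pUC-type origin and selected with ampicillin via the β-lactamase gene. Remnants of lac regulatory sequence, an SV40 origin fragment and an SV40 poly(A) fragment also lie in the backbone outside the viral cassette.

The transfer cassette is bounded by a truncated 5' LTR and a self-inactivating ΔU3 3' LTR. It contains the Ψ packaging signal with an adjoining gag fragment, the Rev response element for nuclear export of the genomic RNA, and the cPPT/CTS that aids nuclear import in transduced cells. Short rev and nef fragments are residual viral sequence. Because the structural and enzymatic viral genes are absent, packaging functions must be supplied in trans.

Within the cassette, the constitutive EF-1α promoter drives the FGFR2 open reading frame, which was introduced by Gateway recombination and is flanked by attB1 and attB2 sites. Downstream are T3 and T7 promoter sequences, an attB4 fragment and a V5 epitope sequence. The V5 sequence is separated from the FGFR2 coding region, and the record does not say whether it is fused in frame to the receptor. An EMCV IRES then directs translation of puromycin N-acetyltransferase from the same transcript, allowing puromycin selection of transduced cells, and a WPRE enhances transcript expression.

The construct is intended for stable lentiviral expression of this FGFR2 variant in mammalian cells. It comes from a study on the systematic functional annotation of somatic cancer mutations.
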