Features (pLannotate 1.2.2; 30 found; start..end, strand, type, name):
    377..634     +  LTR            5' LTR (truncated): truncated 5' long terminal repeat (LTR) from HIV-1
    681..806     +  misc_feature   HIV-1 Ψ: packaging signal of human immunodeficiency virus type 1
    790..1128    +  CDS            HIV-1 gag (fragment): gag protein from human immunodeficiency virus 1; gag
   1303..1536    +  misc_feature   RRE: The Rev response element (RRE) of HIV-1 allows for Rev-dependent mRNA export from the nucleus to the cytoplasm.
   1913..2013    +  CDS            Rev (fragment): human immunodeficiency virus 1 (HIV-1) Rev protein; rev; enhances nuclear export of unspliced and incompletely spliced viral mRNAs
   2058..2175    +  misc_feature   cPPT/CTS: central polypurine tract and central termination sequence of HIV-1
   2223..3401    +  promoter       EF-1α promoter: strong constitutive promoter for human elongation factor EF-1α
   3422..3442    +  protein_bind   attB1: mutant version of attB; core recombination site for the Gateway® BP reaction BP Clonase™
   3448..5910    +  CDS            FGFR2: FGFR2_HUMAN - Also known as BEK, KGFR, KSAM. Experimental evidence at protein level: Swiss-Prot protein existence level 1. Tyrosine-protein kinase that acts as cell-surface receptor for fibroblast growth factors and plays an essential role in the regulation of cell proliferation, differentiation, migration and apoptosis, and in the regulation of embryonic development. Required for normal embryonic patterning, trophoblast function, limb bud development, lung morphogenesis, osteogenesis and skin development. Plays an essential role in the regulation of osteoblast differentiation, proliferation a
   5915..5939    -  protein_bind   attB2: mutant version of attB; recombination site for the Gateway® BP reaction BP Clonase™
   5947..5965    +  promoter       T3 promoter: promoter for bacteriophage T3 RNA polymerase
   5991..6009    -  promoter       T7 promoter: promoter for bacteriophage T7 RNA polymerase
   6015..6033    -  protein_bind   attB4 (fragment): mutant version of attB; core recombination site for the Gateway® BP reaction BP Clonase™
   6089..6130    +  CDS            V5 tag: epitope tag from simian virus 5
   6256..6718    +  misc_feature   IRES: internal ribosome entry site (IRES) of the encephalomyocarditis virus (EMCV)
   6732..7329    +  CDS            PuroR (fragment): puromycin N-acetyltransferase; pac from Streptomyces; confers resistance to puromycin
   7345..7933    +  misc_feature   WPRE: woodchuck hepatitis virus posttranscriptional regulatory element
   7941..8006    +  CDS            nef (fragment): NEF_HV1Z2 - Experimental evidence at protein level: Swiss-Prot protein existence level 1. Extracellular Nef protein targets CD4(+) T-lymphocytes for apoptosis by interacting with CXCR4 surface receptors. From Human immunodeficiency virus type 1 group M subtype D (isolate Z2/CDC-Z34) (HIV-1).
   8008..8241    +  LTR            3' LTR (ΔU3): self-inactivating 3' long terminal repeat (LTR) from HIV-1
   8446..8550    +  promoter       AmpR promoter: bla
   8551..9411    +  CDS            AmpR: β-lactamase; bla; confers resistance to ampicillin, carbenicillin, and related antibiotics
   9582..10170   +  rep_origin     ori: high-copy-number ColE1/pMB1/pBR322/pUC origin of replication
  10353..10407   +  CDS            lacI (fragment): lac repressor; lacI; The lac repressor binds to the lac operator to inhibit transcription in E. coli. This inhibition can be relieved by adding lactose or isopropyl-β-D-thiogalactopyranoside (IPTG).
  10413..10506   +  rep_origin     SV40 ori (fragment): SV40 origin of replication
  10531..10568   +  CDS            lacI (fragment): lac repressor; lacI; The lac repressor binds to the lac operator to inhibit transcription in E. coli. This inhibition can be relieved by adding lactose or isopropyl-β-D-thiogalactopyranoside (IPTG).
  10581..10602   +  protein_bind   CAP binding site: CAP binding activates transcription in the presence of cAMP. E. coli catabolite activator protein
  10617..10647   +  promoter       lac promoter: promoter for the E. coli lac operon
  10651..10673   +  protein_bind   lac operator (fragment): The lac repressor binds to the lac operator to inhibit transcription in E. coli. This inhibition can be relieved by adding lactose or isopropyl-β-D-thiogalactopyranoside (IPTG). lac repressor encoded by lacI
  10705..10788   +  polyA_signal   SV40 poly(A) signal (fragment): SV40 polyadenylation signal
  10955..329     +  CDS            nef (fragment) (across the origin): NEF_HV1BR - Experimental evidence at protein level: Swiss-Prot protein existence level 1. Extracellular Nef protein targets CD4(+) T-lymphocytes for apoptosis by interacting with CXCR4 surface receptors (PubMed:14990729). From Human immunodeficiency virus type 1 group M subtype B (isolate BRU/LAI) (HIV-1).
>Addgene plasmid #116380 | pHAGE-FGFR2-N549K | addgene full sequence | sequence record 245790 | Addgene NGS Result
TGGAAGGGCTAATTCACTCCCAAAGAAGACAAGATATCCTTGATCTGTGGATCTACCACACACAAGGCTA
CTTCCCTGATTAGCAGAACTACACACCAGGGCCAGGGGTCAGATATCCACTGACCTTTGGATGGTGCTAC
AAGCTAGTACCAGTTGAGCCAGATAAGGTAGAAGAGGCCAATAAAGGAGAGAACACCAGCTTGTTACACC
CTGTGAGCCTGCATGGGATGGATGACCCGGAGAGAGAAGTGTTAGAGTGGAGGTTTGACAGCCGCCTAGC
ATTTCATCACGTGGCCCGAGAGCTGCATCCGGAGTACTTCAAGAACTGCTGATATCGAGCTTGCTACAAG
GGACTTTCCGCTGGGGACTTTCCAGGGAGGCGTGGCCTGGGCGGGACTGGGGAGTGGCGAGCCCTCAGAT
CCTGCATATAAGCAGCTGCTTTTTGCCTGTACTGGGTCTCTCTGGTTAGACCAGATCTGAGCCTGGGAGC
TCTCTGGCTAACTAGGGAACCCACTGCTTAAGCCTCAATAAAGCTTGCCTTGAGTGCTTCAAGTAGTGTG
TGCCCGTCTGTTGTGTGACTCTGGTAACTAGAGATCCCTCAGACCCTTTTAGTCAGTGTGGAAAATCTCT
AGCAGTGGCGCCCGAACAGGGACTTGAAAGCGAAAGGGAAACCAGAGGAGCTCTCTCGACGCAGGACTCG
GCTTGCTGAAGCGCGCACGGCAAGAGGCGAGGGGCGGCGACTGGTGAGTACGCCAAAAATTTTGACTAGC
GGAGGCTAGAAGGAGAGAGATGGGTGCGAGAGCGTCAGTATTAAGCGGGGGAGAATTAGATCGCGATGGG
AAAAAATTCGGTTAAGGCCAGGGGGAAAGAAAAAATATAAATTAAAACATATAGTATGGGCAAGCAGGGA
GCTAGAACGATTCGCAGTTAATCCTGGCCTGTTAGAAACATCAGAAGGCTGTAGACAAATACTGGGACAG
CTACAACCATCCCTTCAGACAGGATCAGAAGAACTTAGATCATTATATAATACAGTAGCAACCCTCTATT
GTGTGCATCAAAGGATAGAGATAAAAGACACCAAGGAAGCTTTAGACAAGATAGAGGAAGAGCAAAACAA
AAGTAAGACCACCGCACAGCAAGCGGCCGGCCGCTGATCTTCAGACCTGGAGGAGGAGATATGAGGGACA
ATTGGAGAAGTGAATTATATAAATATAAAGTAGTAAAAATTGAACCATTAGGAGTAGCACCCACCAAGGC
AAAGAGAAGAGTGGTGCAGAGAGAAAAAAGAGCAGTGGGAATAGGAGCTTTGTTCCTTGGGTTCTTGGGA
GCAGCAGGAAGCACTATGGGCGCAGCGTCAATGACGCTGACGGTACAGGCCAGACAATTATTGTCTGGTA
TAGTGCAGCAGCAGAACAATTTGCTGAGGGCTATTGAGGCGCAACAGCATCTGTTGCAACTCACAGTCTG
GGGCATCAAGCAGCTCCAGGCAAGAATCCTGGCTGTGGAAAGATACCTAAAGGATCAACAGCTCCTGGGG
ATTTGGGGTTGCTCTGGAAAACTCATTTGCACCACTGCTGTGCCTTGGAATGCTAGTTGGAGTAATAAAT
CTCTGGAACAGATTTGGAATCACACGACCTGGATGGAGTGGGACAGAGAAATTAACAATTACACAAGCTT
AATACACTCCTTAATTGAAGAATCGCAAAACCAGCAAGAAAAGAATGAACAAGAATTATTGGAATTAGAT
AAATGGGCAAGTTTGTGGAATTGGTTTAACATAACAAATTGGCTGTGGTATATAAAATTATTCATAATGA
TAGTAGGAGGCTTGGTAGGTTTAAGAATAGTTTTTGCTGTACTTTCTATAGTGAATAGAGTTAGGCAGGG
ATATTCACCATTATCGTTTCAGACCCACCTCCCAACCCCGAGGGGACCCGACAGGCCCGAAGGAATAGAA
GAAGAAGGTGGAGAGAGAGACAGAGACAGATCCATTCGATTAGTGAACGGATCTCGACGGTATCGCCGAA
TTCACAAATGGCAGTATTCATCCACAATTTTAAAAGAAAAGGGGGGATTGGGGGGTACAGTGCAGGGGAA
AGAATAGTAGACATAATAGCAACAGACATACAAACTAAAGAATTACAAAAACAAATTACAAAAATTCAAA
ATTTTCGGGTTTATTACAGGGACAGCAGAGATCCAGTTTGGACTAGTCGTGAGGCTCCGGTGCCCGTCAG
TGGGCAGAGCGCACATCGCCCACAGTCCCCGAGAAGTTGGGGGGAGGGGTCGGCAATTGAACCGGTGCCT
AGAGAAGGTGGCGCGGGGTAAACTGGGAAAGTGATGTCGTGTACTGGCTCCGCCTTTTTCCCGAGGGTGG
GGGAGAACCGTATATAAGTGCAGTAGTCGCCGTGAACGTTCTTTTTCGCAACGGGTTTGCCGCCAGAACA
CAGGTAAGTGCCGTGTGTGGTTCCCGCGGGCCTGGCCTCTTTACGGGTTATGGCCCTTGCGTGCCTTGAA
TTACTTCCACCTGGCTGCAGTACGTGATTCTTGATCCCGAGCTTCGGGTTGGAAGTGGGTGGGAGAGTTC
GAGGCCTTGCGCTTAAGGAGCCCCTTCGCCTCGTGCTTGAGTTGAGGCCTGGCCTGGGCGCTGGGGCCGC
CGCGTGCGAATCTGGTGGCACCTTCGCGCCTGTCTCGCTGCTTTCGATAAGTCTCTAGCCATTTAAAATT
TTTGATGACCTGCTGCGACGCTTTTTTTCTGGCAAGATAGTCTTGTAAATGCGGGCCAAGATCTGCACAC
TGGTATTTCGGTTTTTGGGGCCGCGGGCGGCGACGGGGCCCGTGCGTCCCAGCGCACATGTTCGGCGAGG
CGGGGCCTGCGAGCGCGGCCACCGAGAATCGGACGGGGGTAGTCTCAAGCTGGCCGGCCTGCTCTGGTGC
CTGGCCTCGCGCCGCCGTGTATCGCCCCGCCCTGGGCGGCAAGGCTGGCCCGGTCGGCACCAGTTGCGTG
AGCGGAAAGATGGCCGCTTCCCGGCCCTGCTGCAGGGAGCTCAAAATGGAGGACGCGGCGCTCGGGAGAG
CGGGCGGGTGAGTCACCCACACAAAGGAAAAGGGCCTTTCCGTCCTCAGCCGTCGCTTCATGTGACTCCA
CGGAGTACCGGGCGCCGTCCAGGCACCTCGATTAGTTCTCGAGCTTTTGGAGTACGTCGTCTTTAGGTTG
GGGGGAGGGGTTTTATGCGATGGAGTTTCCCCACACTGAGTGGGTGGAGACTGAAGTTAGGCCAGCTTGG
CACTTGATGTAATTCTCCTTGGAATTTGCCCTTTTTGAGTTTGGATCTTGGTTCATTCTCAAGCCTCAGA
CAGTGGTTCAAAGTTTTTTTCTTCCATTTCAGGTGTCGTGAAGCGGCCCTGCAGATATCAACAAGTTTGT
ACAAAAAAGCAGGCACCATGGTCAGCTGGGGTCGTTTCATCTGCCTGGTCGTGGTCACCATGGCAACCTT
GTCCCTGGCCCGGCCCTCCTTCAGTTTAGTTGAGGATACCACATTAGAGCCAGAAGAGCCACCAACCAAA
TACCAAATCTCTCAACCAGAAGTGTACGTGGCTGCGCCAGGGGAGTCGCTAGAGGTGCGCTGCCTGTTGA
AAGATGCCGCCGTGATCAGTTGGACTAAGGATGGGGTGCACTTGGGGCCCAACAATAGGACAGTGCTTAT
TGGGGAGTACTTGCAGATAAAGGGCGCCACGCCTAGAGACTCCGGCCTCTATGCTTGTACTGCCAGTAGG
ACTGTAGACAGTGAAACTTGGTACTTCATGGTGAATGTCACAGATGCCATCTCATCCGGAGATGATGAGG
ATGACACCGATGGTGCGGAAGATTTTGTCAGTGAGAACAGTAACAACAAGAGAGCACCATACTGGACCAA
CACAGAAAAGATGGAAAAGCGGCTCCATGCTGTGCCTGCGGCCAACACTGTCAAGTTTCGCTGCCCAGCC
GGGGGGAACCCAATGCCAACCATGCGGTGGCTGAAAAACGGGAAGGAGTTTAAGCAGGAGCATCGCATTG
GAGGCTACAAGGTACGAAACCAGCACTGGAGCCTCATTATGGAAAGTGTGGTCCCATCTGACAAGGGAAA
TTATACCTGTGTGGTGGAGAATGAATACGGGTCCATCAATCACACGTACCACCTGGATGTTGTGGAGCGA
TCGCCTCACCGGCCCATCCTCCAAGCCGGACTGCCGGCAAATGCCTCCACAGTGGTCGGAGGAGACGTAG
AGTTTGTCTGCAAGGTTTACAGTGATGCCCAGCCCCACATCCAGTGGATCAAGCACGTGGAAAAGAACGG
CAGTAAATACGGGCCCGACGGGCTGCCCTACCTCAAGGTTCTCAAGGCCGCCGGTGTTAACACCACGGAC
AAAGAGATTGAGGTTCTCTATATTCGGAATGTAACTTTTGAGGACGCTGGGGAATATACGTGCTTGGCGG
GTAATTCTATTGGGATATCCTTTCACTCTGCATGGTTGACAGTTCTGCCAGCGCCTGGAAGAGAAAAGGA
GATTACAGCTTCCCCAGACTACCTGGAGATAGCCATTTACTGCATAGGGGTCTTCTTAATCGCCTGTATG
GTGGTAACAGTCATCCTGTGCCGAATGAAGAACACGACCAAGAAGCCAGACTTCAGCAGCCAGCCGGCTG
TGCACAAGCTGACCAAACGTATCCCCCTGCGGAGACAGGTAACAGTTTCGGCTGAGTCCAGCTCCTCCAT
GAACTCCAACACCCCGCTGGTGAGGATAACAACACGCCTCTCTTCAACGGCAGACACCCCCATGCTGGCA
GGGGTCTCCGAGTATGAACTTCCAGAGGACCCAAAATGGGAGTTTCCAAGAGATAAGCTGACACTGGGCA
AGCCCCTGGGAGAAGGTTGCTTTGGGCAAGTGGTCATGGCGGAAGCAGTGGGAATTGACAAAGACAAGCC
CAAGGAGGCGGTCACCGTGGCCGTGAAGATGTTGAAAGATGATGCCACAGAGAAAGACCTTTCTGATCTG
GTGTCAGAGATGGAGATGATGAAGATGATTGGGAAACACAAGAATATCATAAAACTTCTTGGAGCCTGCA
CACAGGATGGGCCTCTCTATGTCATAGTTGAGTATGCCTCTAAAGGCAACCTCCGAGAATACCTCCGAGC
CCGGAGGCCACCCGGGATGGAGTACTCCTATGACATTAACCGTGTTCCTGAGGAGCAGATGACCTTCAAG
GACTTGGTGTCATGCACCTACCAGCTGGCCAGAGGCATGGAGTACTTGGCTTCCCAAAAATGTATTCATC
GAGATTTAGCAGCCAGAAATGTTTTGGTAACAGAAAACAATGTGATGAAAATAGCAGACTTTGGACTCGC
CAGAGATATCAACAATATAGACTATTACAAAAAGACCACCAATGGGCGGCTTCCAGTCAAGTGGATGGCT
CCAGAAGCCCTGTTTGATAGAGTATACACTCATCAGAGTGATGTCTGGTCCTTCGGGGTGTTAATGTGGG
AGATCTTCACTTTAGGGGGCTCGCCCTACCCAGGGATTCCCGTGGAGGAACTTTTTAAGCTGCTGAAGGA
AGGACACAGAATGGATAAGCCAGCCAACTGCACCAACGAACTGTACATGATGATGAGGGACTGTTGGCAT
GCAGTGCCCTCCCAGAGACCAACGTTCAAGCAGTTGGTAGAAGACTTGGATCGAATTCTCACTCTCACAA
CCAATGAGGAATACTTGGACCTCAGCCAACCTCTCGAACAGTATTCACCTAGTTACCCTGACACAAGAAG
TTCTTGTTCTTCAGGAGATGATTCTGTTTTTTCTCCAGACCCCATGCCTTACGAACCATGCCTTCCTCAG
TATCCACACATAAACGGCAGTGTTAAAACATAGAACCCAGCTTTCTTGTACAAAGTGGTGATATCCAATT
AACCCTCACTAAAGGTTTAAGTGAGTTATAGAAGTAGTACCCTATAGTGAGTCGTATTACCACCCAACTT
TTCTATACAAAGTGGTTGATATCCAGCACAGTGGCGGCCGCTCGAGTCTAGAGGGCCCGCGGTTCGAAGG
TAAGCCTATCCCTAACCCTCTCCTCGGTCTCGATTCTACGCGTACCGGTTAGTAATGAGATCCCTCCCCC
CCCCCTAACGTTACTGGCCGAAGCCGCTTGGAATAAGGCCGGTGTGCGTTTGTCTATATGTTATTTTCCA
CCATATTGCCGTCTTTTGGCAATGTGAGGGCCCGGAAACCTGGCCCTGTCTTCTTGACGAGCATTCCTAG
GGGTCTTTCCCCTCTCGCCAAAGGAATGCAAGGTCTGTTGAATGTCGTGAAGGAAGCAGTTCCTCTGGAA
GCTTCTTGAAGACAAACAACGTCTGTAGCGACCCTTTGCAGGCAGCGGAACCCCCCACCTGGCGACAGGT
GCCTCTGCGGCCAAAAGCCACGTGTATAAGATACACCTGCAAAGGCGGCACAACCCCAGTGCCACGTTGT
GAGTTGGATAGTTGTGGAAAGAGTCAAATGGCTCTCCTCAAGCGTATTCAACAAGGGGCTGAAGGATGCC
CAGAAGGTACCCCATTGTATGGGATCTGATCTGGGGCCTCGGTGCACATGCTTTACATGTGTTTAGTCGA
GGTTAAAAAAACGTCTAGGCCCCCCGAACCACGGGGACGTGGTTTTCCTTTGAAAAACACGATGATAATA
TGGCCACACATATGACCGAGTACAAGCCCACGGTGCGCCTCGCCACCCGCGACGACGTCCCCAGGGCCGT
ACGCACCCTCGCCGCCGCGTTCGCCGACTACCCCGCCACGCGCCACACCGTCGATCCGGACCGCCACATC
GAGCGGGTCACCGAGCTGCAAGAACTCTTCCTCACGCGCGTCGGGCTCGACATCGGCAAGGTGTGGGTCG
CGGACGACGGCGCCGCGGTGGCGGTCTGGACCACGCCGGAGAGCGTCGAAGCGGGGGCGGTGTTCGCCGA
GATCGGCCCGCGCATGGCCGAGTTGAGCGGTTCCCGGCTGGCCGCGCAGCAACAGATGGAAGGCCTCCTG
GCGCCGCACCGGCCCAAGGAGCCCGCGTGGTTCCTGGCCACCGTCGGCGTCTCGCCCGACCACCAGGGCA
AGGGTCTGGGCAGCGCCGTCGTGCTCCCCGGAGTGGAGGCGGCCGAGCGCGCCGGGGTGCCCGCCTTCCT
GGAGACCTCCGCGCCCCGCAACCTCCCCTTCTACGAGCGGCTCGGCTTCACCGTCACCGCCGACGTCGAG
GTGCCCGAAGGACCGCGCACCTGGTGCATGACCCGCAAGCCCGGTGCCTAAATCGATAGATCCTAATCAA
CCTCTGGATTACAAAATTTGTGAAAGATTGACTGGTATTCTTAACTATGTTGCTCCTTTTACGCTATGTG
GATACGCTGCTTTAATGCCTTTGTATCATGCTATTGCTTCCCGTATGGCTTTCATTTTCTCCTCCTTGTA
TAAATCCTGGTTGCTGTCTCTTTATGAGGAGTTGTGGCCCGTTGTCAGGCAACGTGGCGTGGTGTGCACT
GTGTTTGCTGACGCAACCCCCACTGGTTGGGGCATTGCCACCACCTGTCAGCTCCTTTCCGGGACTTTCG
CTTTCCCCCTCCCTATTGCCACGGCGGAACTCATCGCCGCCTGCCTTGCCCGCTGCTGGACAGGGGCTCG
GCTGTTGGGCACTGACAATTCCGTGGTGTTGTCGGGGAAATCATCGTCCTTTCCTTGGCTGCTCGCCTGT
GTTGCCACCTGGATTCTGCGCGGGACGTCCTTCTGCTACGTCCCTTCGGCCCTCAATCCAGCGGACCTTC
CTTCCCGCGGCCTGCTGCCGGCTCTGCGGCCTCTTCCGCGTCTTCGCCTTCGCCCTCAGACGAGTCGGAT
CTCCCTTTGGGCCGCCTCCCCGCCTGAGATCCTTTAAGACCAATGACTTACAAGGCAGCTGTAGATCTTA
GCCACTTTTTAAAAGAAAAGGGGGGACTGGAAGGGCTAATTCACTCCCAACGAAGACAAGATCTGCTTTT
TGCTTGTACTGGGTCTCTCTGGTTAGACCAGATCTGAGCCTGGGAGCTCTCTGGCTAACTAGGGAACCCA
CTGCTTAAGCCTCAATAAAGCTTGCCTTGAGTGCTTCAAGTAGTGTGTGCCCGTCTGTTGTGTGACTCTG
GTAACTAGAGATCCCTCAGACCCTTTTAGTCAGTGTGGAAAATCTCTAGCAGTAGTAGTTCATGTCATCT
TATTATTCAGTATTTATAACTTGCAAAGAAATGAATATCAGAGAGTGAGAGGCCCGGGTTAATTAAGGAA
AGGGCTAGATCATTCTTGAAGACGAAAGGGCCTCGTGATACGCCTATTTTTATAGGTTAATGTCATGATA
ATAATGGTTTCTTAGACGTCAGGTGGCACTTTTCGGGGAAATGTGCGCGGAACCCCTATTTGTTTATTTT
TCTAAATACATTCAAATATGTATCCGCTCATGAGACAATAACCCTGATAAATGCTTCAATAATATTGAAA
AAGGAAGAGTATGAGTATTCAACATTTCCGTGTCGCCCTTATTCCCTTTTTTGCGGCATTTTGCCTTCCT
GTTTTTGCTCACCCAGAAACGCTGGTGAAAGTAAAAGATGCTGAAGATCAGTTGGGTGCACGAGTGGGTT
ACATCGAACTGGATCTCAACAGCGGTAAGATCCTTGAGAGTTTTCGCCCCGAAGAACGTTTTCCAATGAT
GAGCACTTTTAAAGTTCTGCTATGTGGCGCGGTATTATCCCGTGTTGACGCCGGGCAAGAGCAACTCGGT
CGCCGCATACACTATTCTCAGAATGACTTGGTTGAGTACTCACCAGTCACAGAAAAGCATCTTACGGATG
GCATGACAGTAAGAGAATTATGCAGTGCTGCCATAACCATGAGTGATAACACTGCGGCCAACTTACTTCT
GACAACGATCGGAGGACCGAAGGAGCTAACCGCTTTTTTGCACAACATGGGGGATCATGTAACTCGCCTT
GATCGTTGGGAACCGGAGCTGAATGAAGCCATACCAAACGACGAGCGTGACACCACGATGCCTGTAGCAA
TGGCAACAACGTTGCGCAAACTATTAACTGGCGAACTACTTACTCTAGCTTCCCGGCAACAATTAATAGA
CTGGATGGAGGCGGATAAAGTTGCAGGACCACTTCTGCGCTCGGCCCTTCCGGCTGGCTGGTTTATTGCT
GATAAATCTGGAGCCGGTGAGCGTGGGTCTCGCGGTATCATTGCAGCACTGGGGCCAGATGGTAAGCCCT
CCCGTATCGTAGTTATCTACACGACGGGGAGTCAGGCAACTATGGATGAACGAAATAGACAGATCGCTGA
GATAGGTGCCTCACTGATTAAGCATTGGTAACTGTCAGACCAAGTTTACTCATATATACTTTAGATTGAT
TTAAAACTTCATTTTTAATTTAAAAGGATCTAGGTGAAGATCCTTTTTGATAATCTCATGACCAAAATCC
CTTAACGTGAGTTTTCGTTCCACTGAGCGTCAGACCCCGTAGAAAAGATCAAAGGATCTTCTTGAGATCC
TTTTTTTCTGCGCGTAATCTGCTGCTTGCAAACAAAAAAACCACCGCTACCAGCGGTGGTTTGTTTGCCG
GATCAAGAGCTACCAACTCTTTTTCCGAAGGTAACTGGCTTCAGCAGAGCGCAGATACCAAATACTGTTC
TTCTAGTGTAGCCGTAGTTAGGCCACCACTTCAAGAACTCTGTAGCACCGCCTACATACCTCGCTCTGCT
AATCCTGTTACCAGTGGCTGCTGCCAGTGGCGATAAGTCGTGTCTTACCGGGTTGGACTCAAGACGATAG
TTACCGGATAAGGCGCAGCGGTCGGGCTGAACGGGGGGTTCGTGCACACAGCCCAGCTTGGAGCGAACGA
CCTACACCGAACTGAGATACCTACAGCGTGAGCTATGAGAAAGCGCCACGCTTCCCGAAGGGAGAAAGGC
GGACAGGTATCCGGTAAGCGGCAGGGTCGGAACAGGAGAGCGCACGAGGGAGCTTCCAGGGGGAAACGCC
TGGTATCTTTATAGTCCTGTCGGGTTTCGCCACCTCTGACTTGAGCGTCGATTTTTGTGATGCTCGTCAG
GGGGGCGGAGCCTATGGAAAAACGCCAGCAACGCGGCCTTTTTACGGTTCCTGGCCTTTTGCTGGCCTTT
TGCTCACATGTTCTTTCCTGCGTTATCCCCTGATTCTGTGGATAACCGTATTACCGCCTTTGAGTGAGCT
GATACCGCTCGCCGCAGCCGAACGACCGAGCGCAGCGAGTCAGTGAGCGAGGAAGCGGAAGAGCGCCCAA
TACGCAAACCGCCTCTCCCCGCGCGTTGGCCGATTCATTAATGCAGCAAGCTCATGGCTGACTAATTTTT
TTTATTTATGCAGAGGCCGAGGCCGCCTCGGCCTCTGAGCTATTCCAGAAGTAGTGAGGAGGCTTTTTTG
GAGGCCTAGGCTTTTGCAAAAAGCTCCCCGTGGCACGACAGGTTTCCCGACTGGAAAGCGGGCAGTGAGC
GCAACGCAATTAATGTGAGTTAGCTCACTCATTAGGCACCCCAGGCTTTACACTTTATGCTTCCGGCTCG
TATGTTGTGTGGAATTGTGAGCGGATAACAATTTCACACAGGAAACAGCTATGACATGATTACGAATTTC
ACAAATAAAGCATTTTTTTCACTGCATTCTAGTTGTGGTTTGTCCAAACTCATCAATGTATCTTATCATG
TCTGGATCAACTGGATAACTCAAGCTAACCAAAATCATCCCAAACTTCCCACCCCATACCCTATTACCAC
TGCCAATTACCTGTGGTTTCATTTACTCTAAACCTGTGATTCCTCTGAATTATTTTCATTTTAAAGAAAT
TGTATTTGTTAAATATGTACTACAAACTTAGTAGT
