>Addgene plasmid #116380 | pHAGE-FGFR2-N549K | depositor partial sequence | sequence record 219254 | insert
ATGGTCAGCTGGGGTCGTTTCATCTGCCTGGTCGTGGTCACCATGGCAACCTTGTCCCTGGCCCGGCCCT
CCTTCAGTTTAGTTGAGGATACCACATTAGAGCCAGAAGAGCCACCAACCAAATACCAAATCTCTCAACC
AGAAGTGTACGTGGCTGCGCCAGGGGAGTCGCTAGAGGTGCGCTGCCTGTTGAAAGATGCCGCCGTGATC
AGTTGGACTAAGGATGGGGTGCACTTGGGGCCCAACAATAGGACAGTGCTTATTGGGGAGTACTTGCAGA
TAAAGGGCGCCACGCCTAGAGACTCCGGCCTCTATGCTTGTACTGCCAGTAGGACTGTAGACAGTGAAAC
TTGGTACTTCATGGTGAATGTCACAGATGCCATCTCATCCGGAGATGATGAGGATGACACCGATGGTGCG
GAAGATTTTGTCAGTGAGAACAGTAACAACAAGAGAGCACCATACTGGACCAACACAGAAAAGATGGAAA
AGCGGCTCCATGCTGTGCCTGCGGCCAACACTGTCAAGTTTCGCTGCCCAGCCGGGGGGAACCCAATGCC
AACCATGCGGTGGCTGAAAAACGGGAAGGAGTTTAAGCAGGAGCATCGCATTGGAGGCTACAAGGTACGA
AACCAGCACTGGAGCCTCATTATGGAAAGTGTGGTCCCATCTGACAAGGGAAATTATACCTGTGTAGTGG
AGAATGAATACGGGTCCATCAATCACACGTACCACCTGGATGTTGTGGAGCGATCGCCTCACCGGCCCAT
CCTCCAAGCCGGACTGCCGGCAAATGCCTCCACAGTGGTCGGAGGAGACGTAGAGTTTGTCTGCAAGGTT
TACAGTGATGCCCAGCCCCACATCCAGTGGATCAAGCACGTGGAAAAGAACGGCAGTAAATACGGGCCCG
ACGGGCTGCCCTACCTCAAGGTTCTCAAGGCCGCCGGTGTTAACACCACGGACAAAGAGATTGAGGTTCT
CTATATTCGGAATGTAACTTTTGAGGACGCTGGGGAATATACGTGCTTGGCGGGTAATTCTATTGGGATA
TCCTTTCACTCTGCATGGTTGACAGTTCTGCCAGCGCCTGGAAGAGAAAAGGAGATTACAGCTTCCCCAG
ACTACCTGGAGATAGCCATTTACTGCATAGGGGTCTTCTTAATCGCCTGTATGGTGGTAACAGTCATCCT
GTGCCGAATGAAGAACACGACCAAGAAGCCAGACTTCAGCAGCCAGCCGGCTGTGCACAAGCTGACCAAA
CGTATCCCCCTGCGGAGACAGGTAACAGTTTCGGCTGAGTCCAGCTCCTCCATGAACTCCAACACCCCGC
TGGTGAGGATAACAACACGCCTCTCTTCAACGGCAGACACCCCCATGCTGGCAGGGGTCTCCGAGTATGA
ACTTCCAGAGGACCCAAAATGGGAGTTTCCAAGAGATAAGCTGACACTGGGCAAGCCCCTGGGAGAAGGT
TGCTTTGGGCAAGTGGTCATGGCGGAAGCAGTGGGAATTGACAAAGACAAGCCCAAGGAGGCGGTCACCG
TGGCCGTGAAGATGTTGAAAGATGATGCCACAGAGAAAGACCTTTCTGATCTGGTGTCAGAGATGGAGAT
GATGAAGATGATTGGGAAACACAAGAATATCATAAAACTTCTTGGAGCCTGCACACAGGATGGGCCTCTC
TATGTCATAGTTGAGTATGCCTCTAAAGGCAACCTCCGAGAATACCTCCGAGCCCGGAGGCCACCCGGGA
TGGAGTACTCCTATGACATTAACCGTGTTCCTGAGGAGCAGATGACCTTCAAGGACTTGGTGTCATGCAC
CTACCAGCTGGCCAGAGGCATGGAGTACTTGGCTTCCCAAAAATGTATTCATCGAGATTTAGCAGCCAGA
AATGTTTTGGTAACAGAAAACAATGTGATGAAAATAGCAGACTTTGGACTCGCCAGAGATATCAACAATA
TAGACTATTACAAAAAGACCACCAATGGGCGGCTTCCAGTCAAGTGGATGGCTCCAGAAGCCCTGTTTGA
TAGAGTATACACTCATCAGAGTGATGTCTGGTCCTTCGGGGTGTTAATGTGGGAGATCTTCACTTTAGGG
GGCTCGCCCTACCCAGGGATTCCCGTGGAGGAACTTTTTAAGCTGCTGAAGGAAGGACACAGAATGGATA
AGCCAGCCAACTGCACCAACGAACTGTACATGATGATGAGGGACTGTTGGCATGCAGTGCCCTCCCAGAG
ACCAACGTTCAAGCAGTTGGTAGAAGACTTGGATCGAATTCTCACTCTCACAACCAATGAGGAATACTTG
GACCTCAGCCAACCTCTCGAACAGTATTCACCTAGTTACCCTGACACAAGAAGTTCTTGTTCTTCAGGAG
ATGATTCTGTTTTTTCTCCAGACCCCATGCCTTACGAACCATGCCTTCCTCAGTATCCACACATAAACGG
CAGTGTTAAAACATGA
